Addgene plasmid #26638: pLJM1 p18 mito
Depositing lab: David Sabatini. Depositing organization: Whitehead Institute for Biomedical Research. Publication: Ragulator-Rag complex targets mTORC1 to the lysosomal surface and is necessary for its activation by amino acids. Sancak Y, Bar-Peled L, Zoncu R, Markhard AL, Nada S, Sabatini DM. Cell. 2010 Apr 16. 141(2):290-303. 10.1016/j.cell.2010.02.024 PubMed 20381137.
Backbone
  Vector backbone: pLJM1
  Backbone manufacturer: Available at Addgene (#19319)
  Backbone size w/o insert (bp): 7300
  Vector type: Mammalian Expression, Lentiviral
Growth in bacteria
  Bacterial resistance: Ampicillin, 100 μg/mL
  Growth temperature: 37°C
  Growth strain: Stbl3
  Growth instructions: Grow in XL10Gold or Stbl3 cells to decrease recombination. Growing in SOC also helps.
  Copy number: High Copy
Gene/Insert
  Gene/Insert name: p18 mito (alt names: p18; c11orf59)
  Species: H. sapiens (human)
  Entrez Gene: LAMTOR1 (a.k.a. C11orf59, PDRO, Ragulator1, p18, p27RF-Rho)
  Tag / fusion protein: Flag (N terminal on insert)
  Cloning method: Restriction Enzyme; 5′ cloning site AgeI (unknown if destroyed); 3′ cloning site EcoRI (unknown if destroyed)
  Sequencing primers: 5′ CMV-F
Terms and licenses: Academic/Nonprofit Terms; Industry Terms: Not Available to Industry
Depositor comments: The p18 mito expression plasmid was generated by cloning of a mutant p18 with amino acids 2–4 changed to alanines into a modified version of the pLKO.1 vector that added, to the C terminus of p18, the mitochondrial localization signal of OMP25 protein. The order of the construct is the following: Age1-flag-sal-p18(residues 2-4 mutated to alanine, stop condon removed)-GGGGS (2X polylinker)-omp25 seq-stop codon-ecor1
How to cite: pLJM1 p18 mito was a gift from David Sabatini (Addgene plasmid # 26638 ; http://n2t.net/addgene:26638 ; RRID:Addgene_26638)
