[The description below was written by a language model from this plasmid's Addgene catalogue record.]
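Description:
pLJM1 p18 mito is a lentiviral mammalian expression plasmid built on the pLJM1 backbone (about 7.3 kb without insert), which the depositor describes as a modified version of pLKO.1. It is a high-copy plasmid selected in bacteria with ampicillin and propagated in recombination-deficient strains, a common precaution for lentiviral vectors whose repeated LTR sequences are prone to rearrangement. No feature table accompanies the record, so the promoter, any mammalian selection marker and the viral elements are not explicitly listed. The use of a CMV forward sequencing primer suggests that the insert lies downstream of a CMV promoter.

The insert, cloned between AgeI and EcoRI sites, encodes an engineered form of human p18 (LAMTOR1, also called C11orf59), a component of the Ragulator complex. The open reading frame begins with an N-terminal Flag tag, followed by a SalI site and then p18 with residues 2–4 changed to alanines and its stop codon removed. A flexible linker of two GGGGS repeats joins p18 to the mitochondrial localization signal of OMP25 at the C terminus, followed by a stop codon. The N-terminal region of p18 is generally understood to carry the lipid modification sites that anchor it to lysosomal membranes, so the alanine substitutions would be expected to remove its normal targeting. The OMP25 sequence then redirects the protein to the mitochondrial surface.

In keeping with the associated study on Ragulator–Rag targeting of mTORC1 to the lysosomal surface, the construct is suited to testing the consequences of mislocalizing p18 in transfected or lentivirally transduced mammalian cells. The Flag tag allows detection or immunoprecipitation.
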