>Addgene plasmid #26638 | pLJM1 p18 mito | addgene partial sequence | sequence record 32852 | 26638 with CMV-F
AGCAGAGCTGGTTTAGTGAACCGTCAGATCCGCTAGCGCTACCGGTATGGACTACAAGGATGACGATGAC
AAGGGTGGTGGTGGTGGTGCGTCGACGATGGCGGCCGCCTACAGCAGCGAGAACGAGGACTCGGACCAGG
ACCGAGAGGAGCGGAAGCTGCTGCTGGACCCTAGCAGCCCCCCTACCAAAGCTCTCAATGGAGCCGAGCC
CAACTACCACAGCCTGCCTTCCGCTCGCACTGATGAGCAGGCCCTGCTCTCTTCCATCCTTGCCAAGACA
GCCAGCAACATCATTGATGTGTCTGCTGCAGACTCACAGGGCATGGAGCAGCATGAGTACATGGACCGTG
CCAGGCAGTACAGCACCCGCTTGGCTGTGCTGAGCAGCAGCCTGACCCATTGGAAGAAGCTGCCACCGCT
GCCGTCTCTTACCAGCCAGCCCCACCAAGTGCTGGCCAGTGAGCCCATCCCGTTCTCTGATTTGCAGCAG
GTCTCCAGGATAGCTGCTTATGCCTACAGTGCACTTTCTCAGATCCGTGTGGACGCAAAAGAGGAGCTGG
TTGTACAGTTTGGGATCCCAGCGGCCGCGGGCGGAGGTGGATCTGGCGGAGGTGGATCGGTTCATCGAGG
CGACGGAGAGCCGAGTGGAGTTCCTGTAGCTGTGGTGCTGCTGCCAGTGTTTGCCCTTACCCTGGTANCA
GTTTGGGCCTTCGTGAGATACCGAAAGCAGCTCTGATAAGAATTCTCGACCTCGAGACAAATGGCAGTAT
TCATCCACAATTTTAAAAGAAAGGGGGGANNTGGGGGGNNNNGTGCNNNGGGNAGAATAGTNGACATAAT
AGC
